Addgene plasmid #14763: pSicoR human Dicer1
Depositing lab: Tyler Jacks. Depositing organization: Massachusetts Institute of Technology. Publication: Impaired microRNA processing enhances cellular transformation and tumorigenesis. Kumar MS, Lu J, Mercer KL, Golub TR, Jacks T. Nat Genet. 2007 May;39(5):673-7. doi: 10.1038/ng2003. PubMed 17401365.
Backbone
  Vector backbone: pSicoR PGK puro
  Backbone size w/o insert (bp): 7700
  Vector type: Mammalian Expression, Lentiviral, RNAi, Cre/Lox
  Selectable markers: Puromycin
Growth in bacteria
  Bacterial resistance: Ampicillin, 100 μg/mL
  Growth temperature: 37°C
  Growth strain: Stbl3
  Copy number: High Copy
Gene/Insert
  Gene/Insert name: Dicer shRNA (alt name: Dicer)
  Species: H. sapiens (human)
  Entrez Gene: DICER1 (a.k.a. DCR1, Dicer, Dicer1e, GLOW, HERNA, K12H4.8-LIKE, MNG1, RMSE2, aviD)
  Cloning method: Restriction Enzyme
  Sequencing primers: 5′ mU6-F
Terms and licenses: Academic/Nonprofit Terms; Industry Terms: Not Available to Industry
Depositor comments: shRNA sequence: TGCAGCTCTG GATCATAATA TTCAAGAGAT ATTATGATCC AGAGCTGCTT TTTTC
How to cite: pSicoR human Dicer1 was a gift from Tyler Jacks (Addgene plasmid # 14763 ; http://n2t.net/addgene:14763 ; RRID:Addgene_14763)
