[The description below was written by a language model from this plasmid's Addgene catalogue record and pLannotate feature annotations shown in this document.]
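Description:
pSicoR human Dicer1 is an HIV-1-based lentiviral RNAi vector built on the pSicoR PGK puro backbone (about 7.7 kb) and carrying a short hairpin RNA directed against human DICER1, the RNase III enzyme that processes microRNA precursors. It is maintained in bacteria as a high-copy plasmid through a ColE1/pUC-type origin and an ampicillin resistance gene. The recorded growth strain is a recombination-deficient one, as is usual for LTR-containing vectors.

The viral portion begins with a CMV enhancer/promoter fused to a truncated 5' LTR, which drives transcription of the genomic RNA in packaging cells. This is followed by the Ψ packaging signal with a gag fragment, the Rev response element for nuclear export, and the cPPT/CTS, which aids transduction. Downstream lie a WPRE, a nef fragment and a second truncated LTR.

The feature table does not annotate the shRNA or its promoter. However, the listed sequencing primer points to a mouse U6 (Pol III) promoter, presumably located in the unannotated region between the cPPT and the first loxP site. A mouse PGK promoter drives puromycin N-acetyltransferase, with a PGK polyadenylation signal, for selecting transduced mammalian cells. This cassette is flanked by two loxP sites in the same orientation, so Cre recombinase excises the intervening DNA. In the pSicoR design, knockdown is constitutive until Cre recombination switches it off, which makes silencing reversible.

The associated publication used the construct to deplete Dicer in human cells and so impair global microRNA maturation, in order to study its effects on cellular transformation and tumorigenesis.
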