Features (pLannotate 1.2.2; 22 found; start..end, strand, type, name):
     29..81      -  misc_feature   bom (fragment): basis of mobility region from pBR322
    236..615     +  enhancer       CMV enhancer: human cytomegalovirus immediate early enhancer
    616..815     +  promoter       CMV promoter: human cytomegalovirus (CMV) immediate early promoter
    833..1013    +  LTR            5' LTR (truncated): truncated 5' long terminal repeat (LTR) from HIV-1
   1060..1185    +  misc_feature   HIV-1 Ψ: packaging signal of human immunodeficiency virus type 1
   1169..1507    +  CDS            HIV-1 gag (fragment): gag protein from human immunodeficiency virus 1; gag
   1682..1915    +  misc_feature   RRE: The Rev response element (RRE) of HIV-1 allows for Rev-dependent mRNA export from the nucleus to the cytoplasm.
   2292..2392    +  CDS            Rev (fragment): human immunodeficiency virus 1 (HIV-1) Rev protein; rev; enhances nuclear export of unspliced and incompletely spliced viral mRNAs
   2442..2559    +  misc_feature   cPPT/CTS: central polypurine tract and central termination sequence of HIV-1
   2812..2845    +  protein_bind   loxP: Cre-mediated recombination occurs in the 8-bp core sequence (GCATACAT). Cre recombinase
   3039..3538    +  promoter       PGK promoter: mouse phosphoglycerate kinase 1 promoter
   3582..4181    +  CDS            PuroR: puromycin N-acetyltransferase; pac from Streptomyces alboniger; confers resistance to puromycin
   4241..4482    +  polyA_signal   PGK poly(A) signal (fragment): mouse phosphoglycerate kinase 1 polyadenylation signal
   4530..4563    +  protein_bind   loxP: Cre-mediated recombination occurs in the 8-bp core sequence (GCATACAT). Cre recombinase
   4596..4619    +  misc_feature   MCS (fragment): pBluescript multiple cloning site
   4619..5207    +  misc_feature   WPRE: woodchuck hepatitis virus posttranscriptional regulatory element
   5208..5227    +  misc_feature   MCS (fragment): pBluescript multiple cloning site
   5229..5729    +  CDS            nef (fragment): NEF_HV1LA - Experimental evidence at protein level: Swiss-Prot protein existence level 1. Extracellular Nef protein targets CD4(+) T-lymphocytes for apoptosis by interacting with CXCR4 surface receptors. From Human immunodeficiency virus type 1 group M subtype B (isolate Lai) (HIV-1).
   5736..5916    +  LTR            5' LTR (truncated): truncated 5' long terminal repeat (LTR) from HIV-1
   5978..6566    -  rep_origin     ori: high-copy-number ColE1/pMB1/pBR322/pUC origin of replication
   6737..7597    -  CDS            AmpR: β-lactamase; bla; confers resistance to ampicillin, carbenicillin, and related antibiotics
   7598..7702    -  promoter       AmpR promoter: bla
>Addgene plasmid #14763 | pSicoR human Dicer1 | addgene full sequence | sequence record 173995 | Addgene NGS Result
CGACGGATCGGGAGATCTCCCGATCCCCTATGGTGCACTCTCAGTACAATCTGCTCTGATGCCGCATAGT
TAAGCCAGTATCTGCTCCCTGCTTGTGTGTTGGAGGTCGCTGAGTAGTGCGCGAGCAAAATTTAAGCTAC
AACAAGGCAAGGCTTGACCGACAATTGCATGAAGAATCTGCTTAGGGTTAGGCGTTTTGCGCTGCTTCGC
GATGTACGGGCCAGATATACGCGTTGACATTGATTATTGACTAGTTATTAATAGTAATCAATTACGGGGT
CATTAGTTCATAGCCCATATATGGAGTTCCGCGTTACATAACTTACGGTAAATGGCCCGCCTGGCTGACC
GCCCAACGACCCCCGCCCATTGACGTCAATAATGACGTATGTTCCCATAGTAACGCCAATAGGGACTTTC
CATTGACGTCAATGGGTGGAGTATTTACGGTAAACTGCCCACTTGGCAGTACATCAAGTGTATCATATGC
CAAGTACGCCCCCTATTGACGTCAATGACGGTAAATGGCCCGCCTGGCATTATGCCCAGTACATGACCTT
ATGGGACTTTCCTACTTGGCAGTACATCTACGTATTAGTCATCGCTATTACCATGGTGATGCGGTTTTGG
CAGTACATCAATGGGCGTGGATAGCGGTTTGACTCACGGGGATTTCCAAGTCTCCACCCCATTGACGTCA
ATGGGAGTTTGTTTTGGCACCAAAATCAACGGGACTTTCCAAAATGTCGTAACAACTCCGCCCCATTGAC
GCAAATGGGCGGTAGGCGTGTACGGTGGGAGGTCTATATAAGCAGCGCGTTTTGCCTGTACTGGGTCTCT
CTGGTTAGACCAGATCTGAGCCTGGGAGCTCTCTGGCTAACTAGGGAACCCACTGCTTAAGCCTCAATAA
AGCTTGCCTTGAGTGCTTCAAGTAGTGTGTGCCCGTCTGTTGTGTGACTCTGGTAACTAGAGATCCCTCA
GACCCTTTTAGTCAGTGTGGAAAATCTCTAGCAGTGGCGCCCGAACAGGGACTTGAAAGCGAAAGGGAAA
CCAGAGGAGCTCTCTCGACGCAGGACTCGGCTTGCTGAAGCGCGCACGGCAAGAGGCGAGGGGCGGCGAC
TGGTGAGTACGCCAAAAATTTTGACTAGCGGAGGCTAGAAGGAGAGAGATGGGTGCGAGAGCGTCAGTAT
TAAGCGGGGGAGAATTAGATCGCGATGGGAAAAAATTCGGTTAAGGCCAGGGGGAAAGAAAAAATATAAA
TTAAAACATATAGTATGGGCAAGCAGGGAGCTAGAACGATTCGCAGTTAATCCTGGCCTGTTAGAAACAT
CAGAAGGCTGTAGACAAATACTGGGACAGCTACAACCATCCCTTCAGACAGGATCAGAAGAACTTAGATC
ATTATATAATACAGTAGCAACCCTCTATTGTGTGCATCAAAGGATAGAGATAAAAGACACCAAGGAAGCT
TTAGACAAGATAGAGGAAGAGCAAAACAAAAGTAAGACCACCGCACAGCAAGCGGCCGGCCGCTGATCTT
CAGACCTGGAGGAGGAGATATGAGGGACAATTGGAGAAGTGAATTATATAAATATAAAGTAGTAAAAATT
GAACCATTAGGAGTAGCACCCACCAAGGCAAAGAGAAGAGTGGTGCAGAGAGAAAAAAGAGCAGTGGGAA
TAGGAGCTTTGTTCCTTGGGTTCTTGGGAGCAGCAGGAAGCACTATGGGCGCAGCGTCAATGACGCTGAC
GGTACAGGCCAGACAATTATTGTCTGGTATAGTGCAGCAGCAGAACAATTTGCTGAGGGCTATTGAGGCG
CAACAGCATCTGTTGCAACTCACAGTCTGGGGCATCAAGCAGCTCCAGGCAAGAATCCTGGCTGTGGAAA
GATACCTAAAGGATCAACAGCTCCTGGGGATTTGGGGTTGCTCTGGAAAACTCATTTGCACCACTGCTGT
GCCTTGGAATGCTAGTTGGAGTAATAAATCTCTGGAACAGATTTGGAATCACACGACCTGGATGGAGTGG
GACAGAGAAATTAACAATTACACAAGCTTAATACACTCCTTAATTGAAGAATCGCAAAACCAGCAAGAAA
AGAATGAACAAGAATTATTGGAATTAGATAAATGGGCAAGTTTGTGGAATTGGTTTAACATAACAAATTG
GCTGTGGTATATAAAATTATTCATAATGATAGTAGGAGGCTTGGTAGGTTTAAGAATAGTTTTTGCTGTA
CTTTCTATAGTGAATAGAGTTAGGCAGGGATATTCACCATTATCGTTTCAGACCCACCTCCCAACCCCGA
GGGGACCCGACAGGCCCGAAGGAATAGAAGAAGAAGGTGGAGAGAGAGACAGAGACAGATCCATTCGATT
AGTGAACGGATCGGCACTGCGTGCGCCAATTCTGCAGACAAATGGCAGTATTCATCCACAATTTTAAAAG
AAAAGGGGGGATTGGGGGGTACAGTGCAGGGGAAAGAATAGTAGACATAATAGCAACAGACATACAAACT
AAAGAATTACAAAAACAAATTACAAAAATTCAAAATTTTCGGGTTTATTACAGGGACAGCAGAGATCCAG
TTTGGTTAGTACCGGGCCCGCTCTAGAGATCCGACGCGCCATCTCTAGGCCCGCGCCGGCCCCCTCGCAC
AGACTTGTGGGAGAAGCTCGGCTACTCCCCTGCCCCGGTTAATTTGCATATAATATTTCCTAGTAACTAT
AGAGGCTTAATGTGCGATAAAAGACAGATAATCTGTTCTTTTTAATACTAGCTACATTTTACATGATAGG
CTTGGATTTCTATAACTTCGTATAGCATACATTATACGAAGTTATAAACAGCACAAAAGGAAACTCACCC
TAACTGTAAAGTAATTGTGTGTTTTGAGACTATAAATATCCCTTGGAGAAAAGCCTTGTTTGCAGCTCTG
GATCATAATATTCAAGAGATATTATGATCCAGAGCTGCTTTTTTCTCGAGTACTAGGATCCATTAGGCGG
CCGAATTCGTCGACCTCGAAATTCTACCGGGTAGGGGAGGCGCTTTTCCCAAGGCAGTCTGGAGCATGCG
CTTTAGCAGCCCCGCTGGGCACTTGGCGCTACACAAGTGGCCTCTGGCCTCGCACACATTCCACATCCAC
CGGTAGGCGCCAACCGGCTCCGTTCTTTGGTGGCCCCTTCGCGCCACCTTCTACTCCTCCCCTAGTCAGG
AAGTTCCCCCCCGCCCCGCAGCTCGCGTCGTGCAGGACGTGACAAATGGAAGTAGCACGTCTCACTAGTC
TCGTGCAGATGGACAGCACCGCTGAGCAATGGAAGCGGGTAGGCCTTTGGGGCAGCGGCCAATAGCAGCT
TTGCTCCTTCGCTTTCTGGGCTCAGAGGCTGGGAAGGGGTGGGTCCGGGGGCGGGCTCAGGGGCGGGCTC
AGGGGCGGGGCGGGCGCCCGAAGGTCCTCCGGAGGCCCGGCATTCTGCACGCTTCAAAAGCGCACGTCTG
CCGCGCTGTTCTCCTCTTCCTCATCTCCGGGCCTTTCGACCTGCATCCATCTAGATCTCGATCGAGCAGC
TGAAGCTTACCATGACCGAGTACAAGCCCACGGTGCGCCTCGCCACCCGCGACGACGTCCCCAGGGCCGT
ACGCACCCTCGCCGCCGCGTTCGCCGACTACCCCGCCACGCGCCACACCGTCGATCCGGACCGCCACATC
GAGCGGGTCACCGAGCTGCAAGAACTCTTCCTCACGCGCGTCGGGCTCGACATCGGCAAGGTGTGGGTCG
CGGACGACGGCGCCGCGGTGGCGGTCTGGACCACGCCGGAGAGCGTCGAAGCGGGGGCGGTGTTCGCCGA
GATCGGCCCGCGCATGGCCGAGTTGAGCGGTTCCCGGCTGGCCGCGCAGCAACAGATGGAAGGCCTCCTG
GCGCCGCACCGGCCCAAGGAGCCCGCGTGGTTCCTGGCCACCGTCGGCGTCTCGCCCGACCACCAGGGCA
AGGGTCTGGGCAGCGCCGTCGTGCTCCCCGGAGTGGAGGCGGCCGAGCGCGCCGGGGTGCCCGCCTTCCT
GGAGACCTCCGCGCCCCGCAACCTCCCCTTCTACGAGCGGCTCGGCTTCACCGTCACCGCCGACGTCGAG
GTGCCCGAAGGACCGCGCACCTGGTGCATGACCCGCAAGCCCGGTGCCTGACGCCCGCCCCACGACCCGC
AGCGCCCGACCGAAAGGAGCGCACGACCCCATGCATCGATGATATCATAATTTAAACAAGCAAAACCAAA
TTAAGGGCCAGCTCATTCCTCCCACTCATGATCTATAGATCTATAGATCTCTCGTGGGATCATTGTTTTT
CTCTTGATTCCCACTTTGTGGTTCTAAGTACTGTGGTTTCCAAATGTGTCAGTTTCATAGCCTGAAGAAC
GAGATCAGCAGCCTCTGTTCCACATACACTTCATTCTCAGTATTGTTTTGCCAAGTTCTAATTCCATCAG
AAGCTGGTCGACTCTAGCTAGATGCGGCCGCAATTCGTCGAGGGACCTAATAACTTCGTATAGCATACAT
TATACGAAGTTATACATGTTTAAGGGTTCCGGTTCCACTAGGTACAATTCGATATCAAGCTTATCGATAA
TCAACCTCTGGATTACAAAATTTGTGAAAGATTGACTGGTATTCTTAACTATGTTGCTCCTTTTACGCTA
TGTGGATACGCTGCTTTAATGCCTTTGTATCATGCTATTGCTTCCCGTATGGCTTTCATTTTCTCCTCCT
TGTATAAATCCTGGTTGCTGTCTCTTTATGAGGAGTTGTGGCCCGTTGTCAGGCAACGTGGCGTGGTGTG
CACTGTGTTTGCTGACGCAACCCCCACTGGTTGGGGCATTGCCACCACCTGTCAGCTCCTTTCCGGGACT
TTCGCTTTCCCCCTCCCTATTGCCACGGCGGAACTCATCGCCGCCTGCCTTGCCCGCTGCTGGACAGGGG
CTCGGCTGTTGGGCACTGACAATTCCGTGGTGTTGTCGGGGAAATCATCGTCCTTTCCTTGGCTGCTCGC
CTGTGTTGCCACCTGGATTCTGCGCGGGACGTCCTTCTGCTACGTCCCTTCGGCCCTCAATCCAGCGGAC
CTTCCTTCCCGCGGCCTGCTGCCGGCTCTGCGGCCTCTTCCGCGTCTTCGCCTTCGCCCTCAGACGAGTC
GGATCTCCCTTTGGGCCGCCTCCCCGCATCGATACCGTCGACCTCGATCGAGACCTAGAAAAACATGGAG
CAATCACAAGTAGCAATACAGCAGCTACCAATGCTGATTGTGCCTGGCTAGAAGCACAAGAGGAGGAGGA
GGTGGGTTTTCCAGTCACACCTCAGGTACCTTTAAGACCAATGACTTACAAGGCAGCTGTAGATCTTAGC
CACTTTTTAAAAGAAAAGGGGGGACTGGAAGGGCTAATTCACTCCCAACGAAGACAAGATATCCTTGATC
TGTGGATCTACCACACACAAGGCTACTTCCCTGATTGGCAGAACTACACACCAGGGCCAGGGATCAGATA
TCCACTGACCTTTGGATGGTGCTACAAGCTAGTACCAGTTGAGCAAGAGAAGGTAGAAGAAGCCAATGAA
GGAGAGAACACCCGCTTGTTACACCCTGTGAGCCTGCATGGGATGGATGACCCGGAGAGAGAAGTATTAG
AGTGGAGGTTTGACAGCCGCCTAGCATTTCATCACATGGCCCGAGAGCTGCATCCGGACTGTACTGGGTC
TCTCTGGTTAGACCAGATCTGAGCCTGGGAGCTCTCTGGCTAACTAGGGAACCCACTGCTTAAGCCTCAA
TAAAGCTTGCCTTGAGTGCTTCAAGTAGTGTGTGCCCGTCTGTTGTGTGACTCTGGTAACTAGAGATCCC
TCAGACCCTTTTAGTCAGTGTGGAAAATCTCTAGCAGCATGTGAGCAAAAGGCCAGCAAAAGGCCAGGAA
CCGTAAAAAGGCCGCGTTGCTGGCGTTTTTCCATAGGCTCCGCCCCCCTGACGAGCATCACAAAAATCGA
CGCTCAAGTCAGAGGTGGCGAAACCCGACAGGACTATAAAGATACCAGGCGTTTCCCCCTGGAAGCTCCC
TCGTGCGCTCTCCTGTTCCGACCCTGCCGCTTACCGGATACCTGTCCGCCTTTCTCCCTTCGGGAAGCGT
GGCGCTTTCTCATAGCTCACGCTGTAGGTATCTCAGTTCGGTGTAGGTCGTTCGCTCCAAGCTGGGCTGT
GTGCACGAACCCCCCGTTCAGCCCGACCGCTGCGCCTTATCCGGTAACTATCGTCTTGAGTCCAACCCGG
TAAGACACGACTTATCGCCACTGGCAGCAGCCACTGGTAACAGGATTAGCAGAGCGAGGTATGTAGGCGG
TGCTACAGAGTTCTTGAAGTGGTGGCCTAACTACGGCTACACTAGAAGAACAGTATTTGGTATCTGCGCT
CTGCTGAAGCCAGTTACCTTCGGAAAAAGAGTTGGTAGCTCTTGATCCGGCAAACAAACCACCGCTGGTA
GCGGTGGTTTTTTTGTTTGCAAGCAGCAGATTACGCGCAGAAAAAAAGGATCTCAAGAAGATCCTTTGAT
CTTTTCTACGGGGTCTGACGCTCAGTGGAACGAAAACTCACGTTAAGGGATTTTGGTCATGAGATTATCA
AAAAGGATCTTCACCTAGATCCTTTTAAATTAAAAATGAAGTTTTAAATCAATCTAAAGTATATATGAGT
AAACTTGGTCTGACAGTTACCAATGCTTAATCAGTGAGGCACCTATCTCAGCGATCTGTCTATTTCGTTC
ATCCATAGTTGCCTGACTCCCCGTCGTGTAGATAACTACGATACGGGAGGGCTTACCATCTGGCCCCAGT
GCTGCAATGATACCGCGAGACCCACGCTCACCGGCTCCAGATTTATCAGCAATAAACCAGCCAGCCGGAA
GGGCCGAGCGCAGAAGTGGTCCTGCAACTTTATCCGCCTCCATCCAGTCTATTAATTGTTGCCGGGAAGC
TAGAGTAAGTAGTTCGCCAGTTAATAGTTTGCGCAACGTTGTTGCCATTGCTACAGGCATCGTGGTGTCA
CGCTCGTCGTTTGGTATGGCTTCATTCAGCTCCGGTTCCCAACGATCAAGGCGAGTTACATGATCCCCCA
TGTTGTGCAAAAAAGCGGTTAGCTCCTTCGGTCCTCCGATCGTTGTCAGAAGTAAGTTGGCCGCAGTGTT
ATCACTCATGGTTATGGCAGCACTGCATAATTCTCTTACTGTCATGCCATCCGTAAGATGCTTTTCTGTG
ACTGGTGAGTACTCAACCAAGTCATTCTGAGAATAGTGTATGCGGCGACCGAGTTGCTCTTGCCCGGCGT
CAATACGGGATAATACCGCGCCACATAGCAGAACTTTAAAAGTGCTCATCATTGGAAAACGTTCTTCGGG
GCGAAAACTCTCAAGGATCTTACCGCTGTTGAGATCCAGTTCGATGTAACCCACTCGTGCACCCAACTGA
TCTTCAGCATCTTTTACTTTCACCAGCGTTTCTGGGTGAGCAAAAACAGGAAGGCAAAATGCCGCAAAAA
AGGGAATAAGGGCGACACGGAAATGTTGAATACTCATACTCTTCCTTTTTCAATATTATTGAAGCATTTA
TCAGGGTTATTGTCTCATGAGCGGATACATATTTGAATGTATTTAGAAAAATAAACAAATAGGGGTTCCG
CGCACATTTCCCCGAAAAGTGCCACCTGACGT
