>Addgene plasmid #14763 | pSicoR human Dicer1 | addgene partial sequence | sequence record 62264 | mU6-F 5'-ATATCCCTTGGAGAAAAGCCTT-3'
ATAATATTCAAGAGATATTATGATCCAGAGCTGCTTTTTTCTCGAGTACTAGGATCCATTAGGCGGCCGA
ATTCGTCGACCTCGAAATTCTACCGGGTAGGGGAGGCGCTTTTCCCAAGGCAGTCTGGAGCATGCGCTTT
AGCAGCCCCGCTGGGCACTTGGCGCTACACAAGTGGCCTCTGGCCTCGCACACATTCCACATCCACCGGT
AGGCGCCAACCGGCTCCGTTCTTTGGTGGCCCCTTCGCGCCACCTTCTACTCCTCCCCTAGTCAGGAAGT
TCCCCCCCGCCCCGCAGCTCGCGTCGTGCAGGACGTGACAAATGGAAGTAGCACGTCTCACTAGTCTCGT
GCAGATGGACAGCACCGCTGAGCAATGGAAGCGGGTAGGCCTTTGGGGCAGCGGCCAATAGCAGCTTTGC
TCCTTCGCTTTCTGGGCTCAGAGGCTGGGAAGGGGTGGGTCCGGGGGCGGGCTCAGGGGCGGGCTCAGGG
GCGGGGCGGGCGCCCGAAGGTCCTCCGGAGGCCCGGCATTCTGCACGCTTCAAAAGCGCACGTCTGCCGC
GCTGTTCTCCTCTTCCTCATCTCCGGGCCTTTCGACCTGCATCCATCTAGATCTCGATCGAGCAGCTGAA
GCTTACCATGACCGAGTACAAGCCCACGGTGCGCCTCGCCACCCGCGACGACGTCCCCAGGGCCGTACGC
ACCCTCGCCGCCGCGTTCGCCGACTACCCCGCCACGCGCCACACCGTCGATCCGGACCGCCACATCGAGC
GGGTCACCGAGCTGCAAGAACTCTTCCTCACGCGCGTCGGGCTCGACATCGGCAAGGTGTGGGTCGCGGA
CGACGGCGCCGCGGTGGCGGTCTGGACCACGCCGGAGAGCGTCGAAGCGGGGGCGGTGTTCGCCGAGATC
GGCCCGCGCATGGCCGAGTTGAGCGGTTCCCGGCTGGCCGCGCAGCAACAGATGGAAGGCCTCCTGGCGC
CGCACCGGCCCAAGGAGCCCGCGTGGTTCCTGGCCACCGTCGGCGTCTCGCCCGACCACCAG
