>Addgene plasmid #14763 | pSicoR human Dicer1 | addgene partial sequence | sequence record 62490 | PGK-A3 5'-GGCGCCTACCGGTGGATGTGGAATGTGTG-3'
AGGCCACTTGTGTAGCGCCAAGTGCCCAGCGGGGCTGCTAAAGCGCATGCTCCAGACTGCCTTGGGAAAA
GCGCCTCCCCTACCCGGTAGAATTTCGAGGTCGACGAATTCGGCCGCCTAATGGATCCTAGTACTCGAGA
AAAAAGCAGCTCTGGATCATAATATCTCTTGAATATTATGATCCAGAGCTGCAAACAAGGCTTTTCTCCA
AGGGATATTTATAGTCTCAAAACACACAATTACTTTACAGTTAGGGTGAGTTTCCTTTTGTGCTGTTTAT
AACTTCGTATAATGTATGCTATACGAAGTTATAGAAATCCAAGCCTATCATGTAAAATGTAGCTAGTATT
AAAAAGAACAGATTATCTGTCTTTTATCGCACATTAAGCCTCTATAGTTACTAGGAAATATTATATGCAA
ATTAACCGGGGCAGGGGAGTAGCCGAGCTTCTCCCACAAGTCTGTGCGAGGGGGCCGGCGCGGGCCTAGA
GATGGCGCGTCGGATCTCTAGAGCGGGCCCGGTACTAACCAAACTGGATCTCTGCTGTCCCTGTAATAAA
CCCGAAAATTTTGAATTTTTGTAATTTGTTTTTGTAATTCTTTAGTTTGTATGTCTGTTGCTATTATGTC
TACTATTCTTTCCCCTGCACTGTACCCCCCAATCCCCCCTTTTCTTTTAAAATTGTGGATGAATACTGCC
ATTTGTCTGCAGAATTGGCGCACGCAGTGCCGATCCGTTCACTAATCGAATGGATCTGTCTCTGTCTCTC
TCTCCACCTTCTTCTTCTATTCCTTCGGGCCTGTCGGGTCCCCTCGGGGTTGGGAGGTGGGTCTGAAACG
ATAATGGTGAATATCCCTGCCTAACTCTATTCACTATAGAAAGTACAGCAAAAACTATTCTTAAACCTAC
CAAGCCTCCTACTATCATTATGAATAATTTTATATACCACAGCCAATTTGTTATGTTAAACCAATTCCAC
AAACTTGCCCATTTATCTAATTCCAATAATTCTTGTTCATTCTTTTCTTGCTGGTTTTGCGATTCTTCAA
TTAAGGA
